Addgene plasmid #30541: AAV-Flex-rev-oChIEF-tdTomato
Purpose: Cre-dependent viral expression of oChIEF-tdTomato for optogenetic excitation
Depositing lab: Rory McQuiston. Depositing organization: Virginia Commonwealth University. Publication: Nicotinic excitatory postsynaptic potentials in hippocampal CA1 interneurons are predominantly mediated by nicotinic receptors that contain alpha4 and beta2 subunits. Bell KA, Shim H, Chen CK, McQuiston AR. Neuropharmacology. 2011 Aug 25. 10.1016/j.neuropharm.2011.08.024 PubMed 21878344.
Backbone
  Vector backbone: AAV-FLEX-rev-ChR2-tdtomato
  Backbone manufacturer: Addgene plasmid 18917
  Backbone size w/o insert (bp): 5079
  Vector type: AAV, Cre/Lox
Growth in bacteria
  Bacterial resistance: Ampicillin, 100 μg/mL
  Growth temperature: 30°C
  Growth strain: Stbl2
  Growth instructions: Stbl2 E coli from Invitrogen Grow at 30 degrees in 2xYT media (see comments section below for more information). Please use 20 ug/ml of Amp.
  Copy number: Low Copy
Gene/Insert
  Gene/Insert name: oChIEF-tdtomato
  Species: Chlamydomonas reinhardtii
  Insert size (bp): 1077
  Promoter: CAG
  Tag / fusion protein: tdTomato (C terminal on insert)
  Cloning method: Restriction Enzyme; 5′ cloning site KpnI (not destroyed); 3′ cloning site XbaI (not destroyed)
  Sequencing primers: 5′ pCAG-F; 3′ WPRE-R
Resource information
  A portion of this plasmid was derived from a plasmid made by: Roger Tsien Lab, UCSD for oChIEF-tdtomato
Terms and licenses: Academic/Nonprofit Terms; Industry Terms: Not Available to Industry
Depositor comments: Please note this plasmid has a I170V in channelopsin 1. The changed amino acid improves the protein’s function. To minimize recombination, propagate this plasmids in Stbl2 cells from Invitrogen. Also, to minimize recombination, cells should be cultured at 30 C. Note that these cultures will grow slowly (20 h for minipreps). Better yields and culture times are obtained with 2xYT as the media. This is strongly recommended. For more information on growth conditions, please see www.addgene.org/18917 as this is the backbone vector. Because recombination may still happen occasionally, we do a panel of restriction digestions to assess whether the ITRs are in tact. Separate digestions with PvuII, Sma1, and SnaB1 should be performed. The expected patterns can be calculated from the attached sequence. Please see Reviews in the right column for an image of Addgene's digest with these enzymes.
How to cite: AAV-Flex-rev-oChIEF-tdTomato was a gift from Rory McQuiston (Addgene plasmid # 30541 ; http://n2t.net/addgene:30541 ; RRID:Addgene_30541)
