[The description below was written by a language model from this plasmid's Addgene catalogue record, the feature table of its GenBank file and pLannotate feature annotations shown in this document.]
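Description:
AAV-Flex-rev-oChIEF-tdTomato is an adeno-associated virus transfer plasmid of about 7.56 kb for Cre-dependent expression of an excitatory channelrhodopsin in mammalian neurons. It derives from the AAV-FLEX-rev-ChR2-tdTomato backbone, with the opsin cassette exchanged between KpnI and XbaI sites. The bacterial portion carries a ColE1/pUC-type origin, an f1 origin and an ampicillin resistance gene. Although the origin is annotated as high-copy, the catalogue lists the plasmid as low copy. The depositor warns that the AAV2 inverted terminal repeats are prone to recombination, so recombination-deficient hosts and diagnostic digests to confirm ITR integrity are advised.

Between the two AAV2 ITRs, which direct replication and packaging of the vector genome, lies a CAG promoter (CMV enhancer, chicken β-actin promoter and chimeric intron). It is followed by a FLEX switch, a WPRE to enhance transcript stability and expression, and an SV40 polyadenylation signal. The FLEX cassette consists of paired lox2272 and loxP sites in opposing orientations flanking the oChIEF-tdTomato coding sequence, which sits in the reverse (antisense) orientation. Without Cre no functional protein is made. Cre inverts the cassette through one lox pair and then excises a site of the other pair, locking the open reading frame in the sense orientation.

oChIEF is a channelopsin variant attributed to Chlamydomonas reinhardtii, here carrying an I170V change in the channelopsin 1 portion that the depositor says improves function. It is fused at its C terminus to the red fluorescent protein tdTomato. The opsin region itself is largely unannotated in the feature tables; only tdTomato and a short channelrhodopsin-like match are called. The additional 722 bp record covers only a loxP site and part of the tdTomato region. The construct is used to produce AAV for optogenetic excitation and fluorescent labelling of genetically defined, Cre-expressing cell populations.
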