LOCUS       Exported 7560 bp ds-DNA circular SYN 18-JUN-2021
DEFINITION  synthetic circular DNA
ACCESSION   .
VERSION     .
KEYWORDS    AAV-Flex-rev-oChIEF-tdTomato
SOURCE      synthetic DNA construct
  ORGANISM  synthetic DNA construct
REFERENCE   1 (bases 1 to 7560)
  AUTHORS   Bell KA, Shim H, Chen CK, McQuiston AR
  TITLE     Nicotinic excitatory postsynaptic potentials in hippocampal CA1
            interneurons are predominantly mediated by nicotinic receptors that
            contain alpha4 and beta2 subunits.
  JOURNAL   Neuropharmacology. 2011 Aug 25.
  PUBMED    21878344
REFERENCE   2 (bases 1 to 7560)
  AUTHORS   .
  TITLE     Direct Submission
  JOURNAL   Exported Jun 18, 2021 from SnapGene Server 1.1.58
            http://www.snapgene.com
FEATURES             Location/Qualifiers
     source          1..7560
                     /organism="synthetic DNA construct"
                     /mol_type="other DNA"
     primer_bind     55..74
                     /label=pCAG-F
                     /note="Rabbit beta-globin intron, for pCAG plasmids,
                     forward primer"
     protein_bind    complement(109..142)
                     /label=lox2272
                     /bound_moiety="Cre recombinase"
                     /note="Cre-mediated recombination occurs in the 8-bp core
                     sequence (GGATACTT). lox2272 sites are compatible with each
                     other, but incompatible with loxP or loxN sites (Lee and
                     Saito, 1988)."
     protein_bind    complement(205..238)
                     /label=loxP
                     /bound_moiety="Cre recombinase"
                     /note="Cre-mediated recombination occurs in the 8-bp core
                     sequence (GCATACAT)."
     CDS             complement(256..1686)
                     /codon_start=1
                     /product="tandem dimeric (pseudo-monomeric) derivative of
                     DsRed (Shaner et al., 2004)"
                     /label=tdTomato
                     /note="mammalian codon-optimized"
                     /translation="MVSKGEEVIKEFMRFKVRMEGSMNGHEFEIEGEGEGRPYEGTQTA
                     KLKVTKGGPLPFAWDILSPQFMYGSKAYVKHPADIPDYKKLSFPEGFKWERVMNFEDGG
                     LVTVTQDSSLQDGTLIYKVKMRGTNFPPDGPVMQKKTMGWEASTERLYPRDGVLKGEIH
                     QALKLKDGGHYLVEFKTIYMAKKPVQLPGYYYVDTKLDITSHNEDYTIVEQYERSEGRH
                     HLFLGHGTGSTGSGSSGTASSEDNNMAVIKEFMRFKVRMEGSMNGHEFEIEGEGEGRPY
                     EGTQTAKLKVTKGGPLPFAWDILSPQFMYGSKAYVKHPADIPDYKKLSFPEGFKWERVM
                     NFEDGGLVTVTQDSSLQDGTLIYKVKMRGTNFPPDGPVMQKKTMGWEASTERLYPRDGV
                     LKGEIHQALKLKDGGHYLVEFKTIYMAKKPVQLPGYYYVDTKLDITSHNEDYTIVEQYE
                     RSEGRHHLFLYGMDELYK"
     protein_bind    2796..2829
                     /label=lox2272
                     /bound_moiety="Cre recombinase"
                     /note="Cre-mediated recombination occurs in the 8-bp core
                     sequence (GGATACTT). lox2272 sites are compatible with each
                     other, but incompatible with loxP or loxN sites (Lee and
                     Saito, 1988)."
     protein_bind    2900..2933
                     /label=loxP
                     /bound_moiety="Cre recombinase"
                     /note="Cre-mediated recombination occurs in the 8-bp core
                     sequence (GCATACAT)."
     misc_feature    2975..3563
                     /label=WPRE
                     /note="woodchuck hepatitis virus posttranscriptional
                     regulatory element"
     primer_bind     complement(3028..3048)
                     /label=WPRE-R
                     /note="WPRE, reverse primer"
     CDS             complement(3446..3457)
                     /codon_start=1
                     /product="Factor Xa recognition and cleavage site"
                     /label=Factor Xa site
                     /translation="IEGR"
     polyA_signal    3606..3727
                     /label=SV40 poly(A) signal
                     /note="SV40 polyadenylation signal"
     primer_bind     complement(3617..3636)
                     /label=EBV-rev
                     /note="SV40 polyA terminator, reverse primer"
     primer_bind     3671..3690
                     /label=SV40pA-R
                     /note="SV40 polyA, reverse primer"
     repeat_region   3889..4018
                     /label=AAV2 ITR
     primer_bind     complement(4084..4101)
                     /label=L4440
                     /note="L4440 vector, forward primer"
     rep_origin      complement(4255..4843)
                     /direction=LEFT
                     /label=ori
                     /note="high-copy-number ColE1/pMB1/pBR322/pUC origin of
                     replication"
     primer_bind     complement(4335..4354)
                     /label=pBR322ori-F
                     /note="pBR322 origin, forward primer"
     CDS             complement(5014..5874)
                     /codon_start=1
                     /gene="bla"
                     /product="beta-lactamase"
                     /label=AmpR
                     /note="confers resistance to ampicillin, carbenicillin, and
                     related antibiotics"
                     /translation="MSIQHFRVALIPFFAAFCLPVFAHPETLVKVKDAEDQLGARVGYI
                     ELDLNSGKILESFRPEERFPMMSTFKVLLCGAVLSRIDAGQEQLGRRIHYSQNDLVEYS
                     PVTEKHLTDGMTVRELCSAAITMSDNTAANLLLTTIGGPKELTAFLHNMGDHVTRLDRW
                     EPELNEAIPNDERDTTMPVAMATTLRKLLTGELLTLASRQQLIDWMEADKVAGPLLRSA
                     LPAGWFIADKSGAGERGSRGIIAALGPDGKPSRIVVIYTTGSQATMDERNRQIAEIGAS
                     LIKHW"
     primer_bind     5637..5656
                     /label=Amp-R
                     /note="Ampicillin resistance gene, reverse primer"
     promoter        complement(5875..5979)
                     /gene="bla"
                     /label=AmpR promoter
     rep_origin      complement(6005..6460)
                     /direction=LEFT
                     /label=f1 ori
                     /note="f1 bacteriophage origin of replication; arrow
                     indicates direction of (+) strand synthesis"
     primer_bind     complement(6142..6163)
                     /label=F1ori-F
                     /note="F1 origin, forward primer"
     primer_bind     6354..6373
                     /label=F1ori-R
                     /note="F1 origin, reverse primer"
     repeat_region   6532..6661
                     /label=AAV2 ITR
     promoter        6974..7251
                     /label=chicken beta-actin promoter
     primer_bind     7531..7553
                     /label=pCAGGS-5
                     /note="Chimeric intron in CAG promoter, forward primer"
ORIGIN
        1 ctagagcctc tgctaaccat gttcatgcct tcttcttttt cctacagctc ctgggcaacg
       61 tgctggttat tgtgctgtct catcattttg gcaaagaatt ggatccccat aacttcgtat
      121 aaagtatcct atacgaagtt atatcaaaat aggaagacca atgcttcacc atcgacccga
      181 attgccaagc atcaccatcg acccataact tcgtataatg tatgctatac gaagttatac
      241 taggatcccc tcgagctact tgtacagctc gtccatgccg tacaggaaca ggtggtggcg
      301 gccctcggag cgctcgtact gttccacgat ggtgtagtcc tcgttgtggg aggtgatgtc
      361 cagcttggtg tccacgtagt agtagccggg cagttgcacg ggcttcttgg ccatgtagat
      421 ggtcttgaac tccaccaggt agtggccgcc gtccttcagc ttcagggcct ggtggatctc
      481 gcccttcagc acgccgtcgc gggggtacag gcgctcggtg gaggcctccc agcccatggt
      541 cttcttctgc attacggggc cgtcgggggg gaagttggtg ccgcgcatct tcaccttgta
      601 gatcagcgtg ccgtcctgca gggaggagtc ctgggtcacg gtcaccagac cgccgtcctc
      661 gaagttcatc acgcgctccc acttgaagcc ctcggggaag gacagcttct tgtaatcggg
      721 gatgtcggcg gggtgcttca cgtacgcctt ggagccgtac atgaactggg gggacaggat
      781 gtcccaggcg aagggcaggg ggccgccctt ggtcaccttc agcttggcgg tctgggtgcc
      841 ctcgtagggg cggccctcgc cctcgccctc gatctcgaac tcgtggccgt tcatggagcc
      901 ctccatgcgc accttgaagc gcatgaactc tttgatgacg gccatgttgt tgtcctcgga
      961 ggaggcggtg ccggagctgc cgctgccggt gctgccggtg ccatgcccca ggaacaggtg
     1021 gtggcggccc tcggagcgct cgtactgttc cacgatggtg tagtcctcgt tgtgggaggt
     1081 gatgtccagc ttggtgtcca cgtagtagta gccgggcagt tgcacgggct tcttggccat
     1141 gtagatggtc ttgaactcca ccaggtagtg gccgccgtcc ttcagcttca gggcctggtg
     1201 gatctcgccc ttcagcacgc cgtcgcgggg gtacaggcgc tcggtggagg cctcccagcc
     1261 catggtcttc ttctgcatta cggggccgtc gggggggaag ttggtgccgc gcatcttcac
     1321 cttgtagatc agcgtgccgt cctgcaggga ggagtcctgg gtcacggtca ccagaccgcc
     1381 gtcctcgaag ttcatcacgc gctcccactt gaagccctcg gggaaggaca gcttcttgta
     1441 atcggggatg tcggcggggt gcttcacgta cgccttggag ccgtacatga actgggggga
     1501 caggatgtcc caggcgaagg gcagggggcc gcccttggtc accttcagct tggcggtctg
     1561 ggtgccctcg taggggcggc cctcgccctc gccctcgatc tcgaactcgt ggccgttcat
     1621 ggagccctcc atgcgcacct tgaagcgcat gaactctttg atgacctcct cgcccttgct
     1681 caccatatcg atgctgctct cgtacttgcc ggtgcccttg ttcacggcgc cggcctcggc
     1741 ctcgtcctcc accagggtct ccacctcgat ctcggtgccg ccgatgttca gcttggtggt
     1801 ctttctgatg tcgccgtgga tcaggatgtg ctcgtggatc agcactctca ggtagtggcc
     1861 cagcaggccc cagcagttct tgctcatcag gtcgatgatg gtgtggccca cggtgctgcc
     1921 gtacacgctc agcacgccga agccctcggg gcccaggatg aacaggatgg ggaacatgcc
     1981 ccagctcacg aagaacagcc aggccatgcc ggtcaccacc tgtctgcatc tgcccttggg
     2041 cacggtgtgg taggcctcga tgtacacctt ggcggcgttg aagaaggtgt agatgccgta
     2101 gcacaggccc atcaggaaga agatcactct cacgtagccc ttgctcaggg cggcggtggt
     2161 gccccacacg atggtgccga tgtcgctcac cagcaggccc atggttctct tgttgtagtc
     2221 gttggccagg ccggtcaggt tgctcaggtg gatcaggacc acggggcagg tcagcagcca
     2281 ctcggcgtat ctcagccaca cggtcttgtt gccgttgctg ctgtagatca cggcgggctc
     2341 gtcgaactcg tggaagtact ctatgatgaa cttgatcatc tcgatggtgg ccacgtagat
     2401 ctcctcccag ccgcaggtac tcttccaggt ctggtagccg tagaacatca ggcacagggc
     2461 gctcagggcg aaggtgatcc actgcaggat gttggcggcc agcttctcgg cgttggtgcc
     2521 gttactcttc agccaggcca ggcagaagca ctggccgttg ttggggatgc agatcacgct
     2581 gccgttgttc tccagggtgt agctggtctg gaacagcatt ctctcgtggg ctctgtggaa
     2641 cacgtagtcg gggccgtcct gggtggccac gggcacggtg gcgtcgctgc cggtgctggc
     2701 gccggcgctg ccggcggcca gggccacggc cagggccagg gccagcagcc agggtcttct
     2761 gctcaccatg gtcaccggtg gtaccgaatt ctagtataac ttcgtatagg atactttata
     2821 cgaagttatc attgggattc ttcctatttt gatccaagca tcaccatcga ccctctagtc
     2881 cagatctcac catcgaccca taacttcgta tagcatacat tatacgaagt tatgtccctc
     2941 gaagaggttc gaattcgata tcaagcttat cgataatcaa cctctggatt acaaaatttg
     3001 tgaaagattg actggtattc ttaactatgt tgctcctttt acgctatgtg gatacgctgc
     3061 tttaatgcct ttgtatcatg ctattgcttc ccgtatggct ttcattttct cctccttgta
     3121 taaatcctgg ttgctgtctc tttatgagga gttgtggccc gttgtcaggc aacgtggcgt
     3181 ggtgtgcact gtgtttgctg acgcaacccc cactggttgg ggcattgcca ccacctgtca
     3241 gctcctttcc gggactttcg ctttccccct ccctattgcc acggcggaac tcatcgccgc
     3301 ctgccttgcc cgctgctgga caggggctcg gctgttgggc actgacaatt ccgtggtgtt
     3361 gtcggggaaa tcatcgtcct ttccttggct gctcgcctgt gttgccacct ggattctgcg
     3421 cgggacgtcc ttctgctacg tcccttcggc cctcaatcca gcggaccttc cttcccgcgg
     3481 cctgctgccg gctctgcggc ctcttccgcg tcttcgcctt cgccctcaga cgagtcggat
     3541 ctccctttgg gccgcctccc cgcatcgata ccgtcgaccc gggcggccgc ttcgagcaga
     3601 catgataaga tacattgatg agtttggaca aaccacaact agaatgcagt gaaaaaaatg
     3661 ctttatttgt gaaatttgtg atgctattgc tttatttgta accattataa gctgcaataa
     3721 acaagttaac aacaacaatt gcattcattt tatgtttcag gttcaggggg agatgtggga
     3781 ggttttttaa agcaagtaaa acctctacaa atgtggtaaa atcgataagg atcttcctag
     3841 agcatggcta cgtagataag tagcatggcg ggttaatcat taactacaag gaacccctag
     3901 tgatggagtt ggccactccc tctctgcgcg ctcgctcgct cactgaggcc gggcgaccaa
     3961 aggtcgcccg acgcccgggc tttgcccggg cggcctcagt gagcgagcga gcgcgcagct
     4021 gcattaatga atcggccaac gcgcggggag aggcggtttg cgtattgggc gctcttccgc
     4081 ttcctcgctc actgactcgc tgcgctcggt cgttcggctg cggcgagcgg tatcagctca
     4141 ctcaaaggcg gtaatacggt tatccacaga atcaggggat aacgcaggaa agaacatgtg
     4201 agcaaaaggc cagcaaaagg ccaggaaccg taaaaaggcc gcgttgctgg cgtttttcca
     4261 taggctccgc ccccctgacg agcatcacaa aaatcgacgc tcaagtcaga ggtggcgaaa
     4321 cccgacagga ctataaagat accaggcgtt tccccctgga agctccctcg tgcgctctcc
     4381 tgttccgacc ctgccgctta ccggatacct gtccgccttt ctcccttcgg gaagcgtggc
     4441 gctttctcat agctcacgct gtaggtatct cagttcggtg taggtcgttc gctccaagct
     4501 gggctgtgtg cacgaacccc ccgttcagcc cgaccgctgc gccttatccg gtaactatcg
     4561 tcttgagtcc aacccggtaa gacacgactt atcgccactg gcagcagcca ctggtaacag
     4621 gattagcaga gcgaggtatg taggcggtgc tacagagttc ttgaagtggt ggcctaacta
     4681 cggctacact agaagaacag tatttggtat ctgcgctctg ctgaagccag ttaccttcgg
     4741 aaaaagagtt ggtagctctt gatccggcaa acaaaccacc gctggtagcg gtggtttttt
     4801 tgtttgcaag cagcagatta cgcgcagaaa aaaaggatct caagaagatc ctttgatctt
     4861 ttctacgggg tctgacgctc agtggaacga aaactcacgt taagggattt tggtcatgag
     4921 attatcaaaa aggatcttca cctagatcct tttaaattaa aaatgaagtt ttaaatcaat
     4981 ctaaagtata tatgagtaaa cttggtctga cagttaccaa tgcttaatca gtgaggcacc
     5041 tatctcagcg atctgtctat ttcgttcatc catagttgcc tgactccccg tcgtgtagat
     5101 aactacgata cgggagggct taccatctgg ccccagtgct gcaatgatac cgcgagaccc
     5161 acgctcaccg gctccagatt tatcagcaat aaaccagcca gccggaaggg ccgagcgcag
     5221 aagtggtcct gcaactttat ccgcctccat ccagtctatt aattgttgcc gggaagctag
     5281 agtaagtagt tcgccagtta atagtttgcg caacgttgtt gccattgcta caggcatcgt
     5341 ggtgtcacgc tcgtcgtttg gtatggcttc attcagctcc ggttcccaac gatcaaggcg
     5401 agttacatga tcccccatgt tgtgcaaaaa agcggttagc tccttcggtc ctccgatcgt
     5461 tgtcagaagt aagttggccg cagtgttatc actcatggtt atggcagcac tgcataattc
     5521 tcttactgtc atgccatccg taagatgctt ttctgtgact ggtgagtact caaccaagtc
     5581 attctgagaa tagtgtatgc ggcgaccgag ttgctcttgc ccggcgtcaa tacgggataa
     5641 taccgcgcca catagcagaa ctttaaaagt gctcatcatt ggaaaacgtt cttcggggcg
     5701 aaaactctca aggatcttac cgctgttgag atccagttcg atgtaaccca ctcgtgcacc
     5761 caactgatct tcagcatctt ttactttcac cagcgtttct gggtgagcaa aaacaggaag
     5821 gcaaaatgcc gcaaaaaagg gaataagggc gacacggaaa tgttgaatac tcatactctt
     5881 cctttttcaa tattattgaa gcatttatca gggttattgt ctcatgagcg gatacatatt
     5941 tgaatgtatt tagaaaaata aacaaatagg ggttccgcgc acatttcccc gaaaagtgcc
     6001 acctaaattg taagcgttaa tattttgtta aaattcgcgt taaatttttg ttaaatcagc
     6061 tcatttttta accaataggc cgaaatcggc aaaatccctt ataaatcaaa agaatagacc
     6121 gagatagggt tgagtgttgt tccagtttgg aacaagagtc cactattaaa gaacgtggac
     6181 tccaacgtca aaggnnnnnn nnnnnnnnnn nnnnnnnnnn nnnnnnnnnn nnnnnnnnnn
     6241 nnntnnnnnn nnnnnnnnnn nnnnnnnnnn nnnnnnnnnn nnnnnnnnnn nnnnnnnnnn
     6301 nnnnnnnnnn nnnnnnnnnn nnnnnnnnnn nnnnngnnnn nnnnnnnnnn nnnnnnnnnn
     6361 nnnnnnnnnn nnnnnnnnnn nnnnnnnnnn nnnnnnnnnn nnnnnnnnnn nnnnnnnnnn
     6421 nnnnnnnnnn nnnnnnnnnn nnnnnnnnnn nnnnnnnnnn cccattcgcc attcaggctg
     6481 cgcaactgtt gggaagggcg atcggtgcgg gcctcttcgc tattacgcca gctgcgcgct
     6541 cgctcgctca ctgaggccgc ccgggcaaag cccgggcgtc gggcgacctt tggtcgcccg
     6601 gcctcagtga gcgagcgagc gcgcagagag ggagtggcca actccatcac taggggttcc
     6661 ttgtagttaa tgattaaccc gccatgctac ttatctacgt agccatgctc taggaagatc
     6721 gtaccattga cgtcaataat gacgtatgtt cccatagtaa cgccaatagg gactttccat
     6781 tgacgtcaat gggtggagta tttacggtaa actgcccact tggcagtaca tcaagtgtat
     6841 catatgccaa gtacgccccc tattgacgtc aatgacggta aatggcccgc ctggcattat
     6901 gcccagtaca tgaccttatg ggactttcct acttggcagt acatctacgt attagtcatc
     6961 gctattacca tggtcgaggt gagccccacg ttctgcttca ctctccccat ctcccccccc
     7021 tccccacccc caattttgta tttatttatt ttttaattat tttgtgcagc gatgggggcg
     7081 gggggggggg gggggcgcgc gccaggcggg gcggggcggg gcgaggggcg gggcggggcg
     7141 aggcggagag gtgcggcggc agccaatcag agcggcgcgc tccgaaagtt tccttttatg
     7201 gcgaggcggc ggcggcggcg gccctataaa aagcgaagcg cgcggcgggc gggagtcgct
     7261 gcgacgctgc cttcgccccg tgccccgctc cgccgccgcc tcgcgccgcc cgccccggct
     7321 ctgactgacc gcgttactcc cacaggtgag cgggcgggac ggcccttctc ctccgggctg
     7381 taattagcgc ttggtttaat gacggcttgt ttcttttctg tggctgcgtg aaagccttga
     7441 ggggctccgg gagggccctt tgtgcggggg gagcggctcg gggctgtccg cggggggacg
     7501 gctgccttcg ggggggacgg ggcagggcgg ggttcggctt ctggcgtgtg accggcggct
//
