Features (pLannotate 1.2.2; 23 found; start..end, strand, type, name):
    191..439     +  enhancer       CMV enhancer (fragment): human cytomegalovirus immediate early enhancer
    441..718     +  promoter       chicken β-actin promoter: No description available
    719..854     +  intron         hybrid intron (fragment): hybrid between chicken β-actin (CBA) and minute virus of mice (MMV) introns (Gray et al., 2011)
    943..1073    +  intron         chimeric intron (fragment): chimera between introns from chicken β-actin and rabbit β-globin
   1071..1136    +  CDS            HBB (fragment): HBB_LEPEU - Experimental evidence at protein level: Swiss-Prot protein existence level 1. Involved in oxygen transport from the lung to the various peripheral tissues. From Lepus europaeus (European hare).
   1135..1168    -  protein_bind   lox2272: Cre-mediated recombination occurs in the 8-bp core sequence (GGATACTT). lox2272 sites are compatible with each other, but incompatible with loxP or loxN sites (Lee and Saito, 1988). Cre recombinase
   1231..1264    -  protein_bind   loxP: Cre-mediated recombination occurs in the 8-bp core sequence (GCATACAT). Cre recombinase
   1282..2712    -  CDS            tdTomato: tandem dimeric (pseudo-monomeric) derivative of DsRed (Shaner et al., 2004) mammalian codon-optimized
   2818..2866    -  CDS            Chrimson (fragment): red light-drivable channelrhodopsin from Chlamydomonas noctigama (Klapoetke et al., 2014)
   3822..3855    +  protein_bind   lox2272: Cre-mediated recombination occurs in the 8-bp core sequence (GGATACTT). lox2272 sites are compatible with each other, but incompatible with loxP or loxN sites (Lee and Saito, 1988). Cre recombinase
   3926..3959    +  protein_bind   loxP: Cre-mediated recombination occurs in the 8-bp core sequence (GCATACAT). Cre recombinase
   3977..4001    +  misc_feature   MCS (fragment): pBluescript multiple cloning site
   4001..4589    +  misc_feature   WPRE: woodchuck hepatitis virus posttranscriptional regulatory element
   4632..4753    -  polyA_signal   SV40 poly(A) signal: SV40 polyadenylation signal
   4776..4844    -  CDS            large T antigen (fragment): large T antigen from SV40 (simian virus 40)
   4915..5048    +  repeat_region  AAV2 ITR: inverted terminal repeat of adeno-associated virus serotype 2 inverted
   5042..5098    -  CDS            lacI (fragment): lac repressor; lacI; The lac repressor binds to the lac operator to inhibit transcription in E. coli. This inhibition can be relieved by adding lactose or isopropyl-β-D-thiogalactopyranoside (IPTG).
   5281..5869    -  rep_origin     ori: high-copy-number ColE1/pMB1/pBR322/pUC origin of replication
   6040..6900    -  CDS            AmpR: β-lactamase; bla; confers resistance to ampicillin, carbenicillin, and related antibiotics
   6901..7005    -  promoter       AmpR promoter: bla
   7058..7486    -  rep_origin     f1 ori (sequence partly withheld): f1 bacteriophage origin of replication; arrow indicates direction of (+) strand synthesis
   7491..3       -  CDS            lacZα (fragment) (across the origin): LacZα fragment of β-galactosidase; lacZ fragment
   7555..130     -  repeat_region  AAV2 ITR (fragment) (across the origin): inverted terminal repeat of adeno-associated virus serotype 2 inverted
>Addgene plasmid #30541 | AAV-Flex-rev-oChIEF-tdTomato | addgene full sequence | sequence record 477833 | Addgene NGS Result
CTGCGCGCTCGCTCGCTCACTGAGGCCGCCCGGGCAAAGCCCGGGCGTCGGGCGACCTTTGGTCGCCCGG
CCTCAGTGAGCGAGCGAGCGCGCAGAGAGGGAGTGGCCAACTCCATCACTAGGGGTTCCTTGTAGTTAAT
GATTAACCCGCCATGCTACTTATCTACGTAGCCATGCTCTAGGAAGAGTACCATTGACGTCAATAATGAC
GTATGTTCCCATAGTAACGCCAATAGGGACTTTCCATTGACGTCAATGGGTGGAGTATTTACGGTAAACT
GCCCACTTGGCAGTACATCAAGTGTATCATATGCCAAGTACGCCCCCTATTGACGTCAATGACGGTAAAT
GGCCCGCCTGGCATTATGCCCAGTACATGACCTTATGGGACTTTCCTACTTGGCAGTACATCTACGTATT
AGTCATCGCTATTACCATGGTCGAGGTGAGCCCCACGTTCTGCTTCACTCTCCCCATCTCCCCCCCCTCC
CCACCCCCAATTTTGTATTTATTTATTTTTTAATTATTTTGTGCAGCGATGGGGGCGGGGGGGGGGGGGG
GGGGCGCCCCGGGGGGGGGGGGGCGGGGCGGGGGGGGGGGGGGGGCGAGGCGGAGAGGTGCGGCGGCAGC
CAATCAGAGCGGCGCGCTCCGAAAGTTTCCTTTTATGGCGAGGCGGCGGCGGCGGCGGCCCTATAAAAAG
CGAAGCGCGCGGCGGGCGGGAGTCGCTGCGCGCTGCCTTCGCCCCGTGCCCCGCTCCGCCGCCGCCTCGC
GCCGCCCGCCCCGGCTCTGACTGACCGCGTTACTCCCACAGGTGAGCGGGCGGGACGGCCCTTCTCCTCC
GGGCTGTAATTAGCGCTTGGTTTAATGACGGCTTGTTTCTTTTCTGTGGCTGCGTGAAAGCCTTGAGGGG
CTCCGGGAGGGCCCTTTGTGCGGGGGGAGCGGCTCGGGGCTGTCCGCGGGGGGACGGCTGCCTTCGGGGG
GGACGGGGCAGGGCGGGGTTCGGCTTCTGGCGTGTGACCGGCGGCTCTAGAGCCTCTGCTAACCATGTTC
ATGCCTTCTTCTTTTTCCTACAGCTCCTGGGCAACGTGCTGGTTATTGTGCTGTCTCATCATTTTGGCAA
AGAATTGGATCCCCATAACTTCGTATAAAGTATCCTATACGAAGTTATATCAAAATAGGAAGACCAATGC
TTCACCATCGACCCGAATTGCCAAGCATCACCATCGACCCATAACTTCGTATAATGTATGCTATACGAAG
TTATACTAGGATCCCCTCGAGCTACTTGTACAGCTCGTCCATGCCGTACAGGAACAGGTGGTGGCGGCCC
TCGGAGCGCTCGTACTGTTCCACGATGGTGTAGTCCTCGTTGTGGGAGGTGATGTCCAGCTTGGTGTCCA
CGTAGTAGTAGCCGGGCAGTTGCACGGGCTTCTTGGCCATGTAGATGGTCTTGAACTCCACCAGGTAGTG
GCCGCCGTCCTTCAGCTTCAGGGCCTGGTGGATCTCGCCCTTCAGCACGCCGTCGCGGGGGTACAGGCGC
TCGGTGGAGGCCTCCCAGCCCATGGTCTTCTTCTGCATTACGGGGCCGTCGGGGGGGAAGTTGGTGCCGC
GCATCTTCACCTTGTAGATCAGCGTGCCGTCCTGCAGGGAGGAGTCCTGGGTCACGGTCACCAGACCGCC
GTCCTCGAAGTTCATCACGCGCTCCCACTTGAAGCCCTCGGGGAAGGACAGCTTCTTGTAATCGGGGATG
TCGGCGGGGTGCTTCACGTACGCCTTGGAGCCGTACATGAACTGGGGGGACAGGATGTCCCAGGCGAAGG
GCAGGGGGCCGCCCTTGGTCACCTTCAGCTTGGCGGTCTGGGTGCCCTCGTAGGGGCGGCCCTCGCCCTC
GCCCTCGATCTCGAACTCGTGGCCGTTCATGGAGCCCTCCATGCGCACCTTGAAGCGCATGAACTCTTTG
ATGACGGCCATGTTGTTGTCCTCGGAGGAGGCGGTGCCGGAGCTGCCGCTGCCGGTGCTGCCGGTGCCAT
GCCCCAGGAACAGGTGGTGGCGGCCCTCGGAGCGCTCGTACTGTTCCACGATGGTGTAGTCCTCGTTGTG
GGAGGTGATGTCCAGCTTGGTGTCCACGTAGTAGTAGCCGGGCAGTTGCACGGGCTTCTTGGCCATGTAG
ATGGTCTTGAACTCCACCAGGTAGTGGCCGCCGTCCTTCAGCTTCAGGGCCTGGTGGATCTCGCCCTTCA
GCACGCCGTCGCGGGGGTACAGGCGCTCGGTGGAGGCCTCCCAGCCCATGGTCTTCTTCTGCATTACGGG
GCCGTCGGGGGGGAAGTTGGTGCCGCGCATCTTCACCTTGTAGATCAGCGTGCCGTCCTGCAGGGAGGAG
TCCTGGGTCACGGTCACCAGACCGCCGTCCTCGAAGTTCATCACGCGCTCCCACTTGAAGCCCTCGGGGA
AGGACAGCTTCTTGTAATCGGGGATGTCGGCGGGGTGCTTCACGTACGCCTTGGAGCCGTACATGAACTG
GGGGGACAGGATGTCCCAGGCGAAGGGCAGGGGGCCGCCCTTGGTCACCTTCAGCTTGGCGGTCTGGGTG
CCCTCGTAGGGGCGGCCCTCGCCCTCGCCCTCGATCTCGAACTCGTGGCCGTTCATGGAGCCCTCCATGC
GCACCTTGAAGCGCATGAACTCTTTGATGACCTCCTCGCCCTTGCTCACCATATCGATGCTGCTCTCGTA
CTTGCCGGTGCCCTTGTTCACGGCGCCGGCCTCGGCCTCGTCCTCCACCAGGGTCTCCACCTCGATCTCG
GTGCCGCCGATGTTCAGCTTGGTGGTCTTTCTGATGTCGCCGTGGATCAGGATGTGCTCGTGGATCAGCA
CTCTCAGGTAGTGGCCCAGCAGGCCCCAGCAGTTCTTGCTCATCAGGTCGATGATGGTGTGGCCCACGGT
GCTGCCGTACACGCTCAGCACGCCGAAGCCCTCGGGGCCCAGGATGAACAGGATGGGGAACATGCCCCAG
CTCACGAAGAACAGCCAGGCCATGCCGGTCACCACCTGTCTGCATCTGCCCTTGGGCACGGTGTGGTAGG
CCTCGATGTACACCTTGGCGGCGTTGAAGAAGGTGTAGATGCCGTAGCACAGGCCCATCAGGAAGAAGAT
CACTCTCACGTAGCCCTTGCTCAGGGCGGCGGTGGTGCCCCACACGATGGTGCCGATGTCGCTCACCAGC
AGGCCCATGGTTCTCTTGTTGTAGTCGTTGGCCAGGCCGGTCAGGTTGCTCAGGTGGATCAGGACCACGG
GGCAGGTCAGCAGCCACTCGGCGTATCTCAGCCACACGGTCTTGTTGCCGTTGCTGCTGTAGATCACGGC
GGGCTCGTCGAACTCGTGGAAGTACTCTATGATGAACTTGATCATCTCGATGGTGGCCACGTAGATCTCC
TCCCAGCCGCAGGTACTCTTCCAGGTCTGGTAGCCGTAGAACATCAGGCACAGGGCGCTCAGGGCGAAGG
TGATCCACTGCAGGATGTTGGCGGCCAGCTTCTCGGCGTTGGTGCCGTTACTCTTCAGCCAGGCCAGGCA
GAAGCACTGGCCGTTGTTGGGGATGCAGATCACGCTGCCGTTGTTCTCCAGGGTGTAGCTGGTCTGGAAC
AGCATTCTCTCGTGGGCTCTGTGGAACACGTAGTCGGGGCCGTCCTGGGTGGCCACGGGCACGGTGGCGT
CGCTGCCGGTGCTGGCGCCGGCGCTGCCGGCGGCCAGGGCCACGGCCAGGGCCAGGGCCAGCAGCCAGGG
TCTTCTGCTCACCATGGTCACCGGTGGTACCGAATTCTAGTATAACTTCGTATAGGATACTTTATACGAA
GTTATCATTGGGATTCTTCCTATTTTGATCCAAGCATCACCATCGACCCTCTAGTCCAGATCTCACCATC
GACCCATAACTTCGTATAGCATACATTATACGAAGTTATGTCCCTCGAAGAGGTTCGAATTCGATATCAA
GCTTATCGATAATCAACCTCTGGATTACAAAATTTGTGAAAGATTGACTGGTATTCTTAACTATGTTGCT
CCTTTTACGCTATGTGGATACGCTGCTTTAATGCCTTTGTATCATGCTATTGCTTCCCGTATGGCTTTCA
TTTTCTCCTCCTTGTATAAATCCTGGTTGCTGTCTCTTTATGAGGAGTTGTGGCCCGTTGTCAGGCAACG
TGGCGTGGTGTGCACTGTGTTTGCTGACGCAACCCCCACTGGTTGGGGCATTGCCACCACCTGTCAGCTC
CTTTCCGGGACTTTCGCTTTCCCCCTCCCTATTGCCACGGCGGAACTCATCGCCGCCTGCCTTGCCCGCT
GCTGGACAGGGGCTCGGCTGTTGGGCACTGACAATTCCGTGGTGTTGTCGGGGAAATCATCGTCCTTTCC
TTGGCTGCTCGCCTGTGTTGCCACCTGGATTCTGCGCGGGACGTCCTTCTGCTACGTCCCTTCGGCCCTC
AATCCAGCGGACCTTCCTTCCCGCGGCCTGCTGCCGGCTCTGCGGCCTCTTCCGCGTCTTCGCCTTCGCC
CTCAGACGAGTCGGATCTCCCTTTGGGCCGCCTCCCCGCATCGATACCGTCGACCCGGGCGGCCGCTTCG
AGCAGACATGATAAGATACATTGATGAGTTTGGACAAACCACAACTAGAATGCAGTGAAAAAAATGCTTT
ATTTGTGAAATTTGTGATGCTATTGCTTTATTTGTAACCATTATAAGCTGCAATAAACAAGTTAACAACA
ACAATTGCATTCATTTTATGTTTCAGGTTCAGGGGGAGATGTGGGAGGTTTTTTAAAGCAAGTAAAACCT
CTACAAATGTGGTAAAATCGATAAGGATCTTCCTAGAGCATGGCTACGTAGATAAGTAGCATGGCGGGTT
AATCATTAACTACAAGGAACCCCTAGTGATGGAGTTGGCCACTCCCTCTCTGCGCGCTCGCTCGCTCACT
GAGGCCGGGCGACCAAAGGTCGCCCGACGCCCGGGCTTTGCCCGGGCGGCCTCAGTGAGCGAGCGAGCGC
GCAGCTGCATTAATGAATCGGCCAACGCGCGGGGAGAGGCGGTTTGCGTATTGGGCGCTCTTCCGCTTCC
TCGCTCACTGACTCGCTGCGCTCGGTCGTTCGGCTGCGGCGAGCGGTATCAGCTCACTCAAAGGCGGTAA
TACGGTTATCCACAGAATCAGGGGATAACGCAGGAAAGAACATGTGAGCAAAAGGCCAGCAAAAGGCCAG
GAACCGTAAAAAGGCCGCGTTGCTGGCGTTTTTCCATAGGCTCCGCCCCCCTGACGAGCATCACAAAAAT
CGACGCTCAAGTCAGAGGTGGCGAAACCCGACAGGACTATAAAGATACCAGGCGTTTCCCCCTGGAAGCT
CCCTCGTGCGCTCTCCTGTTCCGACCCTGCCGCTTACCGGATACCTGTCCGCCTTTCTCCCTTCGGGAAG
CGTGGCGCTTTCTCATAGCTCACGCTGTAGGTATCTCAGTTCGGTGTAGGTCGTTCGCTCCAAGCTGGGC
TGTGTGCACGAACCCCCCGTTCAGCCCGACCGCTGCGCCTTATCCGGTAACTATCGTCTTGAGTCCAACC
CGGTAAGACACGACTTATCGCCACTGGCAGCAGCCACTGGTAACAGGATTAGCAGAGCGAGGTATGTAGG
CGGTGCTACAGAGTTCTTGAAGTGGTGGCCTAACTACGGCTACACTAGAAGAACAGTATTTGGTATCTGC
GCTCTGCTGAAGCCAGTTACCTTCGGAAAAAGAGTTGGTAGCTCTTGATCCGGCAAACAAACCACCGCTG
GTAGCGGTGGTTTTTTTGTTTGCAAGCAGCAGATTACGCGCAGAAAAAAAGGATCTCAAGAAGATCCTTT
GATCTTTTCTACGGGGTCTGACGCTCAGTGGAACGAAAACTCACGTTAAGGGATTTTGGTCATGAGATTA
TCAAAAAGGATCTTCACCTAGATCCTTTTAAATTAAAAATGAAGTTTTAAATCAATCTAAAGTATATATG
AGTAAACTTGGTCTGACAGTTACCAATGCTTAATCAGTGAGGCACCTATCTCAGCGATCTGTCTATTTCG
TTCATCCATAGTTGCCTGACTCCCCGTCGTGTAGATAACTACGATACGGGAGGGCTTACCATCTGGCCCC
AGTGCTGCAATGATACCGCGAGACCCACGCTCACCGGCTCCAGATTTATCAGCAATAAACCAGCCAGCCG
GAAGGGCCGAGCGCAGAAGTGGTCCTGCAACTTTATCCGCCTCCATCCAGTCTATTAATTGTTGCCGGGA
AGCTAGAGTAAGTAGTTCGCCAGTTAATAGTTTGCGCAACGTTGTTGCCATTGCTACAGGCATCGTGGTG
TCACGCTCGTCGTTTGGTATGGCTTCATTCAGCTCCGGTTCCCAACGATCAAGGCGAGTTACATGATCCC
CCATGTTGTGCAAAAAAGCGGTTAGCTCCTTCGGTCCTCCGATCGTTGTCAGAAGTAAGTTGGCCGCAGT
GTTATCACTCATGGTTATGGCAGCACTGCATAATTCTCTTACTGTCATGCCATCCGTAAGATGCTTTTCT
GTGACTGGTGAGTACTCAACCAAGTCATTCTGAGAATAGTGTATGCGGCGACCGAGTTGCTCTTGCCCGG
CGTCAATACGGGATAATACCGCGCCACATAGCAGAACTTTAAAAGTGCTCATCATTGGAAAACGTTCTTC
GGGGCGAAAACTCTCAAGGATCTTACCGCTGTTGAGATCCAGTTCGATGTAACCCACTCGTGCACCCAAC
TGATCTTCAGCATCTTTTACTTTCACCAGCGTTTCTGGGTGAGCAAAAACAGGAAGGCAAAATGCCGCAA
AAAAGGGAATAAGGGCGACACGGAAATGTTGAATACTCATACTCTTCCTTTTTCAATATTATTGAAGCAT
TTATCAGGGTTATTGTCTCATGAGCGGATACATATTTGAATGTATTTAGAAAAATAAACAAATAGGGGTT
CCGCGCACATTTCCCCGAAAAGTGCCACCTAAATTGTAAGCGTTAATATTTTGTTAAAATTCGCGTTAAA
TTTTTGTTAAATCAGCTCATTTTTTAACCAATAGGCCGAAATCGGCAAAATCCCTTATAAATCAAAAGAA
TAGACCGAGATAGGGTTGAGTGTTGTTCCAGTTTGGAACAAGAGTCCACTATTAAAGAACGTGGACTCCA
ACGTCAAAGG
[49 nt withheld, positions 7221-7269]
T
[91 nt withheld, positions 7271-7361]
G
[124 nt withheld, positions 7363-7486]
CCCATTCGCCATTCAGGCTGCGCAACTGTTGGGAAGGGCGATCGGTGCGGGCCTCTTCGCTATTACGCCA
G
