LOCUS       Exported 722 bp ds-DNA linear SYN 29-MAY-2021
DEFINITION  synthetic linear DNA
ACCESSION   .
VERSION     .
KEYWORDS    AAV-Flex-rev-oChIEF-tdTomato
SOURCE      synthetic DNA construct
  ORGANISM  synthetic DNA construct
REFERENCE   1 (bases 1 to 722)
  AUTHORS   Bell KA, Shim H, Chen CK, McQuiston AR
  TITLE     Nicotinic excitatory postsynaptic potentials in hippocampal CA1
            interneurons are predominantly mediated by nicotinic receptors that
            contain alpha4 and beta2 subunits.
  JOURNAL   Neuropharmacology. 2011 Aug 25.
  PUBMED    21878344
REFERENCE   2 (bases 1 to 722)
  AUTHORS   .
  TITLE     Direct Submission
  JOURNAL   Exported May 29, 2021 from SnapGene Server 1.1.58
            http://www.snapgene.com
FEATURES             Location/Qualifiers
     source          1..722
                     /organism="synthetic DNA construct"
                     /mol_type="other DNA"
     protein_bind    complement(93..126)
                     /label=loxP
                     /bound_moiety="Cre recombinase"
                     /note="Cre-mediated recombination occurs in the 8-bp core
                     sequence (GCATACAT)."
     primer_bind     complement(230..253)
                     /label=DsRed1-C
                     /note="DsRed1, forward primer"
     primer_bind     complement(428..447)
                     /label=mCherry-F
                     /note="mCherry, forward primer"
     primer_bind     697..715
                     /label=mCherry-R
                     /note="mCherry, reverse primer"
ORIGIN
        1 cttcgtataa agtatcctat acgaagttat atcaaaatag gaagaccaat gcttcaccat
       61 cgacccgaat tgccaagcat caccatcgac ccataacttc gtataatgta tgctatacga
      121 agttatacta ggatcccctc gagctacttg tacagctcgt ccatgccgta caggaacagg
      181 tggtggcggc cctcggagcg ctcgtactgt tccacgatgg tgtagtcctc gttgtgggag
      241 gtgatgtcca gcttggtgtc cacgtagtag tagccgggca gttgcacggg cttcttggcc
      301 atgtagatgg tcttgaactc caccaggtag tggccgccgt ccttcagctt cagggcctgg
      361 tggatctcgc ccttcagcac gccgtcgcgg gggtacaggc gctcggtgga ggcctcccag
      421 cccatggtct tcttctgcat tacggggccg tcggggggga agttggtgcc gcgcatcttc
      481 accttgtaga tcagcgtgcc gtcctgcagg gaggagtcct gggtcacggt caccagaccg
      541 ccgtcctcga agttcatcac gcgctcccac ttgaagccct cggggaagga cagcttcttg
      601 taatcgggga tgtcggcggg gtgcttcacg tacgccttgg agccgtacat gaactggggg
      661 gacaggatgt cccaggcgaa gggcaggggg ccgcccttgg tcaccttcag cttggcggtc
      721 tg
//
