>Addgene plasmid #30541 | AAV-Flex-rev-oChIEF-tdTomato | addgene partial sequence | sequence record 38103 | FLEX-R 5'-ctcttcgagggacATAACTTCG-3'
TCGATGGTGAGATCTGGACTAGAGGGTCGATGGTGATGCTTGGATCAAAATAGGAAGAATCCCAATGATA
ACTTCGTATAAAGTATCCTATACGAAGTTATACTAGAATTCGGTACCACCGGTGACCATGGTGAGCAGAA
GACCCTGGCTGCTGGCCCTGGCCCTGGCCGTGGCCCTGGCCGCCGGCAGCGCCGGCGCCAGCACCGGCAG
CGACGCCACCGTGCCCGTGGCCACCCAGGACGGCCCCGACTACGTGTTCCACAGAGCCCACGAGAGAATG
CTGTTCCAGACCAGCTACACCCTGGAGAACAACGGCAGCGTGATCTGCATCCCCAACAACGGCCAGTGCT
TCTGCCTGGCCTGGCTGAAGAGTAACGGCACCAACGCCGAGAAGCTGGCCGCCAACATCCTGCAGTGGAT
CACCTTCGCCCTGAGCGCCCTGTGCCTGATGTTCTACGGCTACCAGACCTGGAAGAGTACCTGCGGCTGG
GAGGAGATCTACGTGGCCACCATCGAGATGATCAAGTTCATCATAGAGTACTTCCACGAGTTCGACGAGC
CCGCCGTGATCTACAGCAGCAACGGCAACAAGACCGTGTGGCTGAGATACGCCGAGTGGCTGCTGACCTG
CCCCGTGGTCCTGATCCACCTGAGCAACCTGACCGGCCTGGCCAACGACTACAACAAGAGAACCATGGGC
CTGCTGGTGAGCGACATCGGCACCATCGTGTGGGGCACCACCGCCGCCCTGAGCAAGGGCTACGTGAGAG
TGATCTTCTTCCTGATGGGCCTGTGCTACGGCATCTACACCTTCTTCAACGCCGCCAAGGTGTACATCGA
GGCCTACCA
