>Addgene plasmid #30541 | AAV-Flex-rev-oChIEF-tdTomato | addgene partial sequence | sequence record 38104 | WPRE-R 5'-CATAGCGTAAAAGGAGCAACA-3'
AATTTTGTATCCAGAGGTTGATTATCGATAAGCTTGATATCGAATTCGAACCTCTTCGAGGGACATAACT
TCGTATAATGTATGCTATACGAAGTTATGGGTCGATGGTGAGATCTGGACTAGAGGGTCGATGGTGATGC
TTGGATCAAAATAGGAAGAATCCCAATGATAACTTCGTATAAAGTATCCTATACGAAGTTATACTAGAAT
TCGGTACCACCGGTGACCATGGTGAGCAGAAGACCCTGGCTGCTGGCCCTGGCCCTGGCCGTGGCCCTGG
CCGCCGGCAGCGCCGGCGCCAGCACCGGCAGCGACGCCACCGTGCCCGTGGCCACCCAGGACGGCCCCGA
CTACGTGTTCCACAGAGCCCACGAGAGAATGCTGTTCCAGACCAGCTACACCCTGGAGAACAACGGCAGC
GTGATCTGCATCCCCAACAACGGCCAGTGCTTCTGCCTGGCCTGGCTGAAGAGTAACGGCACCAACGCCG
AGAAGCTGGCCGCCAACATCCTGCAGTGGATCACCTTCGCCCTGAGCGCCCTGTGCCTGATGTTCTACGG
CTACCAGACCTGGAAGAGTACCTGCGGCTGGGAGGAGATCTACGTGGCCACCATCGAGATGATCAAGTTC
ATCATAGAGTACTTCCACGAGTTCGACGAGCCCGCC
