>Addgene plasmid #30541 | AAV-Flex-rev-oChIEF-tdTomato | addgene partial sequence | sequence record 73028 | pBR322ori-F 5'-GGGAAACGCCTGGTATCTTT-3'
AGCGTCGATTTTTGTGATGCTCGTCAGGGGGGCGGAGCCTATGGAAAAACGCCAGCAACGCGGCCTTTTT
ACGGTTCCTGGCCTTTTGCTGGCCTTTTGCTCACATGTTCTTTCCTGCGTTATCCCCTGATTCTGTGGAT
AACCGTATTACCGCCTTTGAGTGAGCTGATACCGCTCGCCGCAGCCGAACGACCGAGCGCAGCGAGTCAG
TGAGCGAGGAAGCGGAAGAGCGCCCAATACGCAAACCGCCTCTCCCCGCGCGTTGGCCGATTCATTAATG
CAGCTGCGCGCGNANGTTTCCCGACTGGAAAGCGGGCAGTGAGCGCAACGCAATTAATGTGAGTTAGCTC
ACTCATTAGGCACCCCAGGCTTTACACTTTATGCTTCCGGCTCGTATGTTGTGTGGAATTGTGAGCGGAT
AACAATTTCACACAGGAAACAGCTATGACCATGATTACGCCAAGCTATTTAGGTGACACTATAGAATACT
CAAGCTTGCATGCCTGCAGGTCGACTCTAGAGGATCCCCGGGTACCGAGCTCGAATTCGCCCTATAGTGA
GTCGTATTACAATTCACTGGCCGTCGTTTTACAACGTCGTGACTGGGAAAACCCTGGCGTTACCCAACTT
AATCGCCTTGCAGCACATCCCCCTTTCGCCAGCTGGCGTAA
