>Addgene plasmid #30541 | AAV-Flex-rev-oChIEF-tdTomato | addgene partial sequence | sequence record 73029 | SV40pA-R 5'-GAAATTTGTGATGCTATTGC-3'
GGTTTTTTAAAGCAAGTAAAACCTCTACAAATGTGGTAAAATCGATAAGGATCTTCCTAGAGCATGGCTA
CGTAGATAAGTAGCATGGCGGGTTAATCATTAACTACAAGGAACCCCTAGTGATGGAGTTGGCCACTCCC
TCTCTGCGCG
